Addgene plasmid #1522: L2865
Purpose: (Empty Backbone)
Depositing lab: Andrew Fire. Depositing organization: Carnegie Institution for Science.
Backbone
  Vector backbone: Unknown
  Backbone size (bp): 9726
  Vector type: Worm Expression
Growth in bacteria
  Bacterial resistance: Ampicillin, 100 μg/mL
  Growth temperature: 37°C
  Growth strain: DH5alpha
  Copy number: Unknown
Gene/Insert
  Gene/Insert name: None
  Tag / fusion protein: T3p, let858Tsa, let858C, let8583', T7p, lacZN, OriF1>>, OriF1<<
  Cloning method: Restriction Enzyme
Terms and licenses: Academic/Nonprofit Terms; Industry Terms: Not Available to Industry
Depositor comments: See Fire Lab Vector Kit Documentation 1997. Fire Lab Miniprep Number pPD103.05, Ligation number L2865.
How to cite: L2865 was a gift from Andrew Fire (Addgene plasmid # 1522 ; http://n2t.net/addgene:1522 ; RRID:Addgene_1522)
