[The description below was written by a language model from this plasmid's Addgene catalogue record and pLannotate feature annotations shown in this document.]
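Description:
L2865 (Fire Lab miniprep designation pPD103.05) is a 9,726 bp worm expression plasmid from the 1997 Fire Lab vector kit, catalogued as an empty backbone with no defined insert. The parental backbone is listed as unknown, but the annotated features point to a pBluescript-type phagemid. These include a high-copy ColE1/pUC origin, an f1 origin for single-stranded DNA production, and a β-lactamase gene with its own promoter for ampicillin selection in E. coli. There are also remnants of the lac region (a lacI fragment, CAP site, lac promoter and operator, and a lacZα fragment) and part of the pBluescript multiple cloning site. T3 and T7 phage promoters flank the cloned region in opposing orientations, which in principle allows in vitro transcription of either strand.

The C. elegans content derives from let-858, the worm orthologue of the splicing factor CWC22, which is needed for early embryogenesis and tissue differentiation. The depositor lists let-858 elements labelled "Tsa", "C" and "3'". The feature table detects three coding fragments on the forward strand between about positions 1,200 and 6,100. One of these was matched to human CWC22, most likely because of sequence conservation rather than a human origin. The unannotated stretches between and around these fragments may correspond to let-858 introns and upstream and downstream flanking sequence, including the listed 3' region, but the record does not define them.

The record does not state a promoter explicitly or describe any reporter. It also does not say how the let-858 segments are meant to be used, and refers instead to the kit documentation. The vector is best regarded as a let-858-based scaffold for building worm expression constructs by restriction cloning.
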