Features (pLannotate 1.2.2; 15 found; start..end, strand, type, name):
   1203..1586    +  CDS            let-858 (fragment): CWC22_CAEEL - Experimental evidence at transcript level: Swiss-Prot protein existence level 2. Required for pre-mRNA splicing and for exon-junction complex (EJC) assembly. Hinders EIF4A3 from non-specifically binding RNA and escorts it to the splicing machinery to promote EJC assembly on mature mRNAs. Through its role in EJC assembly, required for nonsense-mediated mRNA decay (By similarity). Required for early embryogenesis and tissue differentiation. From Caenorhabditis elegans.
   1633..2109    +  CDS            CWC22 (fragment): CWC22_HUMAN - Also known as KIAA1604, NCM. Experimental evidence at protein level: Swiss-Prot protein existence level 1. Required for pre-mRNA splicing as component of the spliceosome (PubMed:12226669, PubMed:11991638, PubMed:22961380, PubMed:28502770, PubMed:28076346, PubMed:29360106, PubMed:29301961). Promotes exon-junction complex (EJC) assembly (PubMed:22959432, PubMed:22961380). Hinders EIF4A3 from non-specifically binding RNA and escorts it to the splicing machinery to promote EJC assembly on mature mRNAs. Through its role in EJC assembly, required for nonsense-mediated mRNA decay. From
   4130..6082    +  CDS            let-858 (fragment): CWC22_CAEEL - Experimental evidence at transcript level: Swiss-Prot protein existence level 2. Required for pre-mRNA splicing and for exon-junction complex (EJC) assembly. Hinders EIF4A3 from non-specifically binding RNA and escorts it to the splicing machinery to promote EJC assembly on mature mRNAs. Through its role in EJC assembly, required for nonsense-mediated mRNA decay (By similarity). Required for early embryogenesis and tissue differentiation. From Caenorhabditis elegans.
   6875..6903    -  misc_feature   MCS (fragment): pBluescript multiple cloning site
   6912..6930    -  promoter       T7 promoter: promoter for bacteriophage T7 RNA polymerase
   6933..7090    +  CDS            lacZα (fragment): LacZα fragment of β-galactosidase; lacZ fragment
   7095..7550    +  rep_origin     f1 ori (sequence partly withheld): f1 bacteriophage origin of replication; arrow indicates direction of (+) strand synthesis
   7577..7681    +  promoter       AmpR promoter: bla
   7682..8542    +  CDS            AmpR: β-lactamase; bla; confers resistance to ampicillin, carbenicillin, and related antibiotics
   8713..9301    +  rep_origin     ori: high-copy-number ColE1/pMB1/pBR322/pUC origin of replication
   9484..9576    +  CDS            lacI (fragment): lac repressor; lacI; The lac repressor binds to the lac operator to inhibit transcription in E. coli. This inhibition can be relieved by adding lactose or isopropyl-β-D-thiogalactopyranoside (IPTG).
   9589..9610    +  protein_bind   CAP binding site: CAP binding activates transcription in the presence of cAMP. E. coli catabolite activator protein
   9625..9655    +  promoter       lac promoter: promoter for the E. coli lac operon
   9663..9679    +  protein_bind   lac operator: The lac repressor binds to the lac operator to inhibit transcription in E. coli. This inhibition can be relieved by adding lactose or isopropyl-β-D-thiogalactopyranoside (IPTG). lac repressor encoded by lacI
   9724..16      +  promoter       T3 promoter (across the origin): promoter for bacteriophage T3 RNA polymerase
>Addgene plasmid #1522 | L2865 | depositor full sequence | sequence record 132 | Author sequence
TAACCCTCACTAAAGGGAACAAAAGCTGGGGGGGATCCTCCAAAATCGTCTTCCGCTCTGAAAAACGAAA
GTGGACCTTTGACATCCGAAAAAATGGGCGAAAAAATGAAATTGAGCTTTTTGGGTCGAAAAAAATGTTT
TTAGAATGCTGAGAACACGTTAAACACGAAGATCATATTTATTTTGAGACCCGGATGCTCTGAAAATGTC
TGACATAGATTTAAAAAAGCATATATATATTTTTCATTTTCAACGTGAAAGTTTTGTGCAACTTTATAGA
ATCTCCTATTGGCACATTGTTTTTTATTTAACTGAGGCAGTTTTTGAACACCTTTTTGAAACTTTGAATC
TCTTTGAAGTATACTGTCGAAAAGACTGACTTGAGCGTTCGAAATGCCAGAAGAAAACTATATTTGAATC
TCGCGCTAAATTGAGAAATGCAACCGCGCTCCACTGGACAATTGGAAAAAAAATTTATTCGGAGGCGACA
ACGGTATTTTCGAAATTGATTTTCTGTGTATTTTCTCATTTTTTATAAATTCTTCTTTGATTTATCGTTC
GTTTGTGAGAAATTTAATTGTATTCAAACTTTTTTATAGTAAGATACCGGTGGTACCGCTAGCCGTACGA
ACCCGGGTTCTAGAAGCGCTGCTAAGGGGGCCCTCGTCGAGTCGGTCACAATCACCTGAAACTCCAAAGG
CAGCCAGTGAGGAACGTGAAGAAGAAGAAAAAGAGTCATCTGAACAGGTTTGATTTTCTTTCTGGTCAAA
AAGATGAAATTATTGATTTTCAGCCAGATACTCCCAAAACTAGCAGCGAGAAGTCTGCAAGTCGTTCACA
GTCGCCCAGAGAATCGCGGGAAGTGAGCCAAGAGGTATGTTTTTCAAAAATCAATAACTGATCATAATTT
TTATTGTTTGGTGAATTTAAGAAAATAATATTCGAAAATTCCTCTGAATTATCAAGATTGCAGTATTAAT
TTCGAGAAAAATTGAGATATTCATAGAGCTATTGTAAATTTTCTTGATTTCAGACTGAAACTTCGGAAAA
TCAAGAGAAAATCAAAGAAAAGGATGACGGGGATGATCAGCCTGGCACACCGAACAGCTATAGAAGCCGG
GAAACTTCACCAGCTCCAAAAAGGTCCAAGGAGACCAGGTTTGTCAAAAGCTTCCTGCGATTAATTCTCA
TTTCAATTTTTCAGAGAATCAGAGTCTCCTGAAAAATCCCCGGTTCGTTCAAGATCTCCCAGAAGGTCTT
CAGCACGTTCCCCGTCACGATCTCCTAGACGGCGCCGAGAAAGAAGCTCAGAAAGAAAGCAATCCGAAGA
GCCAGCACCGCTACCAGAGAAAAAGAAGAAAGAGCCGCTGGATATTCTACGAACAAGAACCGGAGGAGCA
TATATTCCACCCGCCAAACTTCGACTTATGCAACAACAGATTAGTGATAAGCAAAGTGAACAGTATCAGA
GAATGAATTGGGAAAGAATGAAGAAAAAGATTCACGGATTGGTTAACAGAGTCAACGCGAAGAATCTTGT
TCAAATTGTCAGAGAACTTCTTCAAGAGAATGTGATTCGTTCAAAGTGAGTGAGAAAATCGAAGGAAAAG
GAAAGAATTAATTTAATTTTTCAGGGGACTTCTCTGCCGTGACATTATTCAAGCTCAGGCTTTCTCACCA
GGATTCTCTAACGTCTATGCAGCTTTGGCGGCAGTTATCAACTCGAAATTCCCTCATGTCGGTGAACTTC
TTCTCCGTCGTCTGATTGTACAGTTCAAAAGAAGTTTCCGTAGAAATGACAGAGGCGTCACGGTGAACGT
GATCAAATTCATCGCACATTTGATTAATCAACAAGTTGCTCACGAAGTTCTTGCGCTGGAAATCATGATT
CTGATGCTTGAAGAACCAACTGATGATTCAGTTGAAGTCGCCATTGCGTTCCTGAAAGAGTGTGGAGCAA
AGCTTCTGGAGATTGCTCCAGCAGCTCTTAACAGTGTCTACGACCGTCTTCGTGCAATTCTCATGGAAAC
TGAAAGATCGGAAAATGCACTGGATCGACGTATTCAGTATATGATTGAGACTGCAATGCAGATTCGAAAG
GACAAATTTGCGGTAAGGTAGAATATATAAATAGTTTATTAGAAAAAAATAAATTAGAATAATTTAAATT
CCTACTAGCCAATCAGGCGACCTTTTTGCGCATAGTTCTATTATTGAAAAATTTGGAGAATTTCTCATAT
TCTCGCTCGGAAATCTGGAATTCGACGAGATCTTCTGGCTTCTGTGCAGCTGCATCGCTTTGTGCTCCCT
TTCTCGCTTGTCTTCTGTGTACACCAAGAACCTTGTTGAGTTCATCAACTGAATCTGTGACTGGCTTGTT
GCTCACTGGATGCACTAGACGACTGATTCTCGAGAAATCAGATTGAGTTGCGATTAGGGTGACCTAGAAA
TTGGGAATAATACGAACTTTTGAAAATATTCAGGAGGATTAAAAAAATTATTCTCGACAATCCTACAAAT
TTACTTATTGCACCATGTTGCTCCAACATTTTTCATTAAAAGTTAATGAAAAAATGTAGAAAATCGGAAA
TTGGCAATTTTCAGACCATTTTTAAGCATTTTCAAAAAAAAATTGCAGCTGAAATAAATGTCATTTTCAG
ATAAATCGAGCGATTTTCTGTTGTCTGACACTAGTTTTTAGTTTTAAAAAATGTTGGAAGAACATGGTGC
AATAGGTAATTTCATAGAATTTCCATGTGTTTTTTTTCAATTAACCAATTATCCAAATCTTCCAAACTCA
CATTTTGCGGAGCTGGGCTATCAAGAATCTGCTGCAGTTTTATAAGACGAGCATCTCTGATATCACTGAA
AATTAATTTTTAATCAAAACTTGAATATCAACTAAACCCACTTATTAACTTTCTCGATCTTCTGTCGTTC
GGTACGATGACGGTGAAGAAGCCAATTGTAGTAGTTGATTTGGTTCAAGTCCTTTCGGTGTTGTACGTCA
GTGTCCTGCAATGCTATTTAGTTATAACTTAGGCCTAAGATTCAATTTAATGAAGTGATTAAATTTGTTC
TCTGAACCTCTTAAGATGATCTTTTGGATTAGAAACATATAAGACAGGTTTACCTATCTATTAAAAAACA
GATCAAAATAGATACGACCAAATCGGATAATCCATGCCTACCTGGCATCTAGGAACGTGTTCTTAGAAGA
TTTCTTACGTAATCGTATGAAGAAATAACAATTTGATCGTTGGCCAGCAAAAATAGGGTTTTAAGTGGGA
TAGTGTTTTTATTAGCTAACCGGAAAATTTTATAGTTTTTTTTTGCAAGAAACCACTGAAAACCCCCTAA
TTGTATACATTTTTTGGAGCAGCTTCTGGTCTTTTTGAGCAATAAAATTCGATAAAACAGAATTTAAGTG
TAAATTGTTCACATTTAGTTTCTATTTTATCAAATTTTGTTGCTCAAAAACATTCGAAGCTGCTCTAAAA
AAATGCATTAAAAAAGGGGTTTTCAGTGGTTTTTCACATTAAAAAAGCTAATTTTAACTAAAAATCCATC
ATATTTCCAACTTTGTCACAACAATAAAATGCTGGTCAAAATGTGTTCGAAAAAATGTTTTTTTTTTTAA
TTTTTATAATTTAAAAATAGTTTTCTTTCGCTGGGACACATACATTTTTGGGCGTAAATTTTCAGTTCAA
ATTTCCATTTTTACAACCATAATCATAAAGCTACGTCTGATCTCTCTCGCACTTACCTGCGCCTGATTCG
AAAGAACAACCGTAGCCAAAAGAACAAGAAGAACAAGCACGTAGTTGTGGTAGTGGACGTTCATCACGCA
ATACTGACCAATGGTCGTGGGGTCTCACTTTCCGTACTATTGAGAGAGGGGAGACTGAAGATGGCAATTG
AGGACAGTGTCTTCGACGCACGCATGCATCCATAAGCATAATCCAGGAGGGATGGAGAGAAAAATCTTGT
TTCTAAGCCCCTCCCTTTGTAATACATACACATATCTAATACCGAAGAATGGCTAATTGAATGGACGTCA
GCTGTTGCTGTAGTTGCCAAGGCATCATCGATGAAATAACTGAAAGAAAGAATTAAATAATTATTGCAGG
CGTATCCGGCGGTCATTGAAGACTTGGACTTGATTGAGGAGGAGGATCAGATCATCCATACACTTAATTT
GGAGGATGCGGTTGATCCGGAAAATGGGCTTAGTAAGTGACTGACCACACGCGGGGGGCATTAATTTAAT
AAATTGAATTCCATTTCAGATGTGTTCAAACTAGATCCAGAATTCGAAAAGAACGAGGAGGTTTATGAGG
AGATCCGTAAGGAAATCATTGGAAACGCCGATATTTCGGATGAGGATGGTGGCGACGAGTTGGATGATGA
AGAAGAGGGTAGTGATGTGGAAGAGGCTCCGAAGAAGACTACAGAGATTATTGATAATACTGATCAGAAT
TGACTGCTTTCAGAAGGTATTCATTTTGAGTTTTGGGCCGGCAAATCTGTAAGTTGCCGGTTGCCGAAAA
TTTGCTGAATTTGCCGGAAAAAAAAATTCCGGAATTTATTTAAAAACTTTTTGTAAAAATTAAATTAAAT
TTGCAACTTTTCAGAGAAGTCTACCTGACAATGCAATCATCTTTGGACTACCAAGAAGCTGCTCACAAAT
TGCTGAAAATGAAGATTCCAGACAGCATGCAGGTCAGCGATGTTGCAAAGAAAAATTTTCGACCAAAAAA
ACCAACCAATCATAAAATTTAAAAAAAAACTCCGTTTTTTTCTTTTTTTTTATACGAGAAAAACCAAAAA
AATGTATTTTTGCCAAATTCTAAAATACTATCCCCGAAATTTTCAATATTTTCTCTTTCAGAACGAACTC
TGCGCGATGCTTGTCGATTGTTGTGCTCAACAGCGTACCTACGAGCGATTCTACGGAATGCTCATCGAAC
GTTTCTGCCGACTTCGCCTCGAATACCAGCAATACTTTGAAAAGCTCTGCCAGGACACGTATTCCACGAT
TCACCGAATTGACATCACAAAACTGCGGAATTTGGCTCGCCTTATTGCTCATTTGCTCTCGACGGATGCT
ATTGACTGGAAGATTTTGGCCGATATGAAAATGACCGAAGAGGACACAACTTCTTCTGGCAGAATCTATA
TTAAATATATATTTAATGAACTTGTGGAGGCGATGGGAATGGTTAAACTTCATTCGAGAGTTACTGATCC
GTGAGTTTCCTAGAGAGAGTTGTTTTCGTATTCAATTTTCCCTATTTTCAGAACTTTGGCTCATTGCTTT
GTTGGATTATTCCCACGAACTAATCCGAACAGCGCACGATTTTCGATCAACTTCTTCACAATGATTGGAT
TGGGTGGTTTGACGTTGGAACTTCGTGAATGGCTGGCAAAGGGTCTCAAGAAGAAGAAGGGAATGCTGGA
TCAGTTGAAGGCCGAATCAAGCTCAGATTCATCGTCGTCTTCGGATTCGTCAGACTCGTCTGATTCTTCG
GATTCTGACGATTCATCCGACTCGTCTTCAGATTCCTCATCTTCTTCAGAATCAGAGCCAGAACCACCGA
AGAAAAAGAAGAAGAAGAACAGTGAAGAGAGTTCCAAAAAGAAGGAAAAAGAGAATATTGGTCGACGGGA
TCGTGGAGACAAGAGAGCTGAACGTCATCGTGATCAAAGTGTGGAGAACAAGGACAAGGATCGTCGACGT
CGCCAGGATTCTGACGAAAATCGTCGGCCAGAACGAGGAGATGACCGCAAGGATCGGAGTAAAGATCGTC
GTCGTCAAGACTCGGATGATGAGGATCGGAAAGGTCGTGAACGTCGGGAAGATTCAGGGGAAAGACGTCG
CGGAGATCGGGATCGACGTGATCGAAACAAGGATCAGGAGGATCACCGTGAAGATCGCCGTGACCGAAGC
AAGGATCGTGAGGATCGACGTGATCGCCGTCGTCATGACTCTGATGATGATCGTAAAACTCGTCGGGATA
GAAGTGAAGAGCGAGGAGGACGTCGTCGTGAAGTGGAATCGGATGATCGACGCCGACGTCGTTGAATTTT
CAAATTTTAAATACTGAATATTTGTTTTTTTTCCTATTATTTATTTATTCTCTTTGTGTTTTTTTTCTTG
CTTTCTAAAAAATTAATTCAATCCAAATCTAAACATTTTTTTTTCTCTTTCCGTCTCCCAATTCGTATTC
CGCTCCTCTCATCTGAACACAATGTGCAAGTTTATTTATCTTCTCGCTTTCATTTCATTAGGACGTGGGG
GGAATTGGTGGAAGGGGGAAACACACAAAAGGATGATGGAAATGAAATAAGGACACACAATATGCAACAA
CATTCAATTCAGAAATATGGAGGAAGGTTTAAAAGAAAACATAAAAATATATAGAGGAGGAAGGAAAACT
AGTAAAAAATAAGCAAAGAAATTAGGCGAACGATGAGAATTGTCCTCGCTTGGCAAATGCGAATCCGTAT
GGAGAGGCACGTTTGGCGAAGGCAAATGTTCGGTATGGAGATCTGTAAAAATTTTTAAGTTGAAATTTGG
TGTTGCTCTTTTACAAAATTTTCCGATTTTCGCTTGAAATTACGGTGCCAGGTCTCGACACGTCTTCCAA
TTTTTCAAATTCAAAAGAGCCTTTAATGGGCTGTAGTTGCTAATTTCTCGTTTTTGAAAATTTTTCTTCC
GTTTAATCGAAATTTGATGTATTTTATTTATGATTTTCAATAAATTTCAAAGAAACTGGTGAAAACTCGG
AAAATTGTGAACTACAGTAATCCAATCCTTAAAGGCGCACACCTTTTAAATGTCCGCCCCAATACGATAT
TTTTTTAAGATTCGCTAGAGCGGCCGCCACCGCGGTGGAGCTCCAATTCGCCCTATAGTGAGTCGTATTA
CAATTCACTGGCCGTCGTTTTACAACGTCGTGACTGGGAAAACCCTGGCGTTACCCAACTTAATCGCCTT
GCAGCACATCCCCCCTTCGCCAGCTGGCGTAATAGCGAAGAGGCCCGCACCGATCGCCCTTCCCAACAGT
TGCGTAGCCTGAATGGCGAATGGG
[124 nt withheld, positions 7095-7218]
C
[91 nt withheld, positions 7220-7310]
A
[49 nt withheld, positions 7312-7360]
CCTTTGACGTTGGAGTCCACGTTCTTT
[37 nt withheld, positions 7388-7424]
ACCCTATCTCGGTCTATTCTTTTGATTTATAAGGGATTTTGCCGATTTCGGCCTATTGGTTAAAAAATGA
GCTGATTTAACAAAAATTTAACGCGAATTTTAACAAAATATTAACGTTTACAATTTCAGGTGGCACTTTT
CGGGGAAATGTGCGCGGAACCCCTATTTGTTTATTTTTCTAAATACATTCAAATATGTATCCGCTCATGA
GACAATAACCCTGATAAATGCTTCAATAATATTGAAAAAGGAAGAGTATGAGTATTCAACATTTCCGTGT
CGCCCTTATTCCCTTTTTTGCGGCATTTTGCCTTCCTGTTTTTGCTCACCCAGAAACGCTGGTGAAAGTA
AAAGATGCTGAAGATCAGTTGGGTGCACGAGTGGGTTACATCGAACTGGATCTCAACAGCGGTAAGATCC
TTGAGAGTTTTCGCCCCGAAGAACGTTTTCCAATGATGAGCACTTTTAAAGTTCTGCTATGTGGCGCGGT
ATTATCCCGTATTGACGCCGGGCAAGAGCAACTCGGTCGCCGCATACACTATTCTCAGAATGACTTGGTT
GAGTACTCACCAGTCACAGAAAAGCATCTTACGGATGGCATGACAGTAAGAGAATTATGCAGTGCTGCCA
TAAGCATGAGTGATAACACTGCGGCCAACTTACTTCTGACAACGATCGGAGGACCGAAGGAGCTAACCGC
TTTTTTTCACAACATGGGGGATCATGTAACTCGCCTTGATCGTTGGGAACCGGAGCTGAATGAAGCCATA
CCAAACGACGAGCGTGACACCACGATGCCTGTAGCAATGGCAACAACGTTGCGCAAACTATTAACTGGCG
AACTACTTACTCTAGCTTCCCGGCAACAATTAATAGACTGGATGGAGGCGGATAAAGTTGCAGGACCACT
TCTGCGCTCGGCCCTTCCGGCTGGCTGGTTTATTGCTGATAAATCTGGAGCCGGTGAGCGTGGGTCTCGC
GGTATCATTGCAGCACTGGGGCCAGATGGTAAGCCCTCCCGTATCGTAGTTATCTACACGACGGGCAGTC
AGGCAACTATGGATGAACGAAATAGACAGATCGCTGAGATAGGTGCCTCACTGATTAAGCATTGGTAACT
GTCAGACCAAGTTTACTCATATATACTTTAGATTGATTTAAAACTTCATTTTTAATTTAAAAGGATCTAG
GTGAAGATCCTTTTTGATAATCTCATGACCAAAATCCCTTAACGTGAGTTTTCGTTCCACTGAGCGTCAG
ACCCCGTAGAAAAGATCAAAGGATCTTCTTGAGATCCTTTTTTTCTGCGCGTAATCTGCTGCTTGCAAAC
AAAAAAACCACCGCTACCAGCGGTGGTTTGTTTGCCGGATCAAGAGCTACCAACTCTTTTTCCGAAGGTA
ACTGGCTTCAGCAGAGCGCAGATACCAAATACTGTCCTTCTAGTGTAGCCGTAGTTAGGCCACCACTTCA
AGAACTCTGTAGCACCGCCTACATACCTCGCTCTGCTAATCCTGTTACCAGTGGCTGCTGCCAGTGGCGA
TAAGTCGTGTCTTACCGGGTTGGACTCAAGACGATAGTTACCGGATAAGGCGCAGCGGTCGGGCTGAACG
GGGGGTTCGTGCACACAGCCCAGCTTGGAGCGAACGACCTACACCGAACTGAGATACCTACAGCGTGAGC
ATTGAGAAAGCGCCACGCTTCCCGAAGGGAGAAAGGCGGACAGGTATCCGGTAAGCGGCAGGGTCGGAAC
AGGAGAGCGCACGAGGGAGCTTCCAGGGGGGAACGCCTGGTATCTTTATAGTCCTGTCGGGTTTCGCCAC
CTCTGACTTGAGCGTCGATTTTTGTGATGCTCGTCAGGGGGGCCGAGCCTATGGAAAAACGCCAGCAACG
CGGCCTTTTTACGGTTCCTGGCCTTTTGCTGGCCTTTTGCTCACATGTTCTTTCCTGCGTTATCCCCTGA
TTCTGTGGATAACCGTATTACCGCCTTTGAGTGAGCTGATACCGCTCGCCGCAGCCGAACGACCGAGCGC
AGCGAGTCAGTGAGCGAGGAAGCGGAAGAGCGCCCAATACGCAAACCGCCTCTCCCCGCGCGTTGGCCGA
TTCATTAATGCAGCTGGCACGACAGGTTTCCCGACTGGAAAGCGGGCAGTGAGCGCAACGCAATTAATGT
GAGTTACCTCACTCATTAGGCACCCCAGGCTTTACACTTTATGCTTCCGGCTCCTATGTTGTGTGGAATT
GTGAGCGGATAACAATTTCACACAGGAAACAGCTATGACCATGATTACGCCAAGCTCGGAAT
