>Addgene plasmid #1522 | L2865 | addgene partial sequence | sequence record 16662 | 1522_m13reverse
GNNNACCTCCTAAGGGACAAAAGCTGGGGGGATCCCTCCAAAATCGTCTTCCGCTCTGAAAAACGAAAGT
GGACCTTTGACATCCGAAAAAATGGGCGAAAAAATGAAATTGAGCTTTTTGGGTCGAAAAAAATGTTTTT
AGAATGCTGAGAACACGTTAAACACGAAGATCATATTTATTTTGAGACCCGGATGCTCTGAAAATGTCTG
ACATAGATTTAAAAAAGCATATATATATTTTTCATTTTCAACGTGAAAGTTTTGTGCAACTTTATAGAAT
CTCCTATTGGCACATTGTTTTTTATTTAACTGAGGCAGTTTTTGAACACCTTTTTGAAACTTTGAATCTC
TTTGAAGTATACTGTCGAAAAGACTGACTTGAGCGTTCGAAATGCCAGAAGAAAACTATATTTGAATCTC
GCGCTAAATTGAGAAATGCAACCGCGCTCCACTGGACAATTGGAAAAAAAATTTATTCGGAGGCGACAAC
GGTATTTTCGAAATTGATTTTCTGTGTATTTTCTCATTTTTTATAAATTCTTCTTTGATTTATCGTTCGT
TTGTGAGAAATTTAATTGTATTCAAACTTTTTTATAGTAAGATACCGGTGGTACCGCTAGCCGTACGAAC
CCGGGTTCTAGAAGCGCTGCTAAGGGGGCCCTCGTCGAGTCGGTCACAATCACCTGAAACTCCAAAGGCA
GCCAGTGAGGAACGTGAAGAAGAAGAAAAAGAGTCATCTGAACAGGTTTGATTTTCTTTCTGGTCAAAAA
GATGAAATTATTGATTTTCAGCCAGATACTCCCAAAACTAGCAGCGAGAAGTCTGCAAGTCGTTCACAGT
CGCCCAGAGAATCGCGGGAAGTGAGCCCAGAGGTATGTTTTTCAAAAATCAATAACTGATCATAATTTTT
TATNGTTGGGGAATTTAAGAAAATAATATTCGAAAATTCCTCTGAATTATCAGNATGGCAGTATAATTTC
GAGAAAAATGGAGATATCNTAGAGCTATGGAAATTTCNTGATTCCGACNGAACCTCNGAAATCCAGAGAA
ATCNAAGAAAGGANGACGGGGAGATCGCCNGGCCCACNAACAGCTATAGAAGCCGGNAACTCCCCNCCNC
CAAANGGCCAGGGNACCNGGTTGGCAANGCTCCCNCAANAATCCCNTTCNATTTTCNNAAAACAAANNNC
CGGAAAANCCCGGGTNGTCCNNANNCCCCNAA
